Addgene plasmid #185243: pST_PvLEA4_repeats_k3_11 (pBS0761)
Purpose: For the mammalian expression of the sleeping chironomid protein PvLEA4_repeats_k3_11. This is one of the top performing targets in our apoptosis assay (it protected from apoptosis).
Depositing lab: Pamela Silver. Depositing organization: Harvard Medical School. Publication: Natural and Designed Proteins Inspired by Extremotolerant Organisms Can Form Condensates and Attenuate Apoptosis in Human Cells. Veling MT, Nguyen DT, Thadani NN, Oster ME, Rollins NJ, Brock KP, Bethel NP, Lim S, Baker D, Way JC, Marks DS, Chang RL, Silver PA. ACS Synth Biol. 2022 Mar 18;11(3):1292-1302. doi: 10.1021/acssynbio.1c00572. Epub 2022 Feb 18. PubMed 35176859.
Backbone
  Vector backbone: YK 02
  Vector type: Mammalian Expression
Growth in bacteria
  Bacterial resistance: Ampicillin, 100 μg/mL
  Growth temperature: 37°C
  Growth strain: DH5alpha
  Copy number: High Copy
Gene/Insert
  Gene/Insert name: PvLEA4_repeats_k3_11
  Species: P. vanderplanki
  Insert size (bp): 351
  Cloning method: Gibson Cloning
Terms and licenses: Academic/Nonprofit Terms; Industry Terms: Not Available to Industry
Depositor comments: This is one of the top performing targets in our apoptosis assay (it protected from apoptosis). See supplemental table 2 in our paper to see its performance in our assay. The negative control for this assay is pSecTag2 B which can be obtained from Thermo here https://www.thermofisher.com/order/catalog/product/V90020
How to cite: pST_PvLEA4_repeats_k3_11 (pBS0761) was a gift from Pamela Silver (Addgene plasmid # 185243 ; http://n2t.net/addgene:185243 ; RRID:Addgene_185243)
