[The description below was written by a language model from this plasmid's Addgene catalogue record and pLannotate feature annotations shown in this document.]
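Description:
pST_PvLEA4_repeats_k3_11 (pBS0761) is a 5,261 nt mammalian expression plasmid built by Gibson cloning on a backbone recorded as YK 02. Its element layout resembles the pSecTag2-type vector that the depositor names as the negative control for the associated assay. It is propagated in E. coli from a high-copy ColE1/pUC origin under ampicillin selection (AmpR with its own bla promoter). It also carries an f1 origin, which allows single-stranded DNA production. A second marker cassette places the Sh ble gene (BleoR) behind both the SV40 early promoter and the bacterial EM7 promoter, followed by an SV40 poly(A) signal. This arrangement permits Zeocin/bleomycin-family selection in either mammalian cells or bacteria. Short hits to bom, lac promoter/operator, lacI, an HIV-1 LTR and a Klebsiella ble are annotated only as fragments and are probably backbone remnants or annotation matches rather than functional parts.

The payload is a 351 bp insert encoding PvLEA4_repeats_k3_11, which the record attributes to the sleeping chironomid P. vanderplanki. The name suggests it is based on repeats from a LEA4 protein. The feature table does not annotate the coding sequence itself, but the unannotated gap between the T7 promoter and the bGH poly(A) signal matches the expected position of the insert. Transcription there would be driven by the CMV immediate-early enhancer and promoter and terminated by the bGH signal, while the T7 promoter offers in vitro transcription or a priming site. No tags, signal peptides or reporters are annotated. The plasmid is intended for expressing this protein in mammalian cells, and the depositor reports it as one of the top performers in their apoptosis assay, where it protected cells from apoptosis.
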