Features (pLannotate 1.2.2; 20 found; start..end, strand, type, name):
     31..83      -  misc_feature   bom (fragment): basis of mobility region from pBR322
    238..617     +  enhancer       CMV enhancer: human cytomegalovirus immediate early enhancer
    618..821     +  promoter       CMV promoter: human cytomegalovirus (CMV) immediate early promoter
    817..850     +  LTR            5' LTR (truncated) (fragment): truncated 5' long terminal repeat (LTR) from HIV-1
    866..884     +  promoter       T7 promoter: promoter for bacteriophage T7 RNA polymerase
   1278..1502    +  polyA_signal   bGH poly(A) signal: bovine growth hormone polyadenylation signal
   1506..1527    +  promoter       SV40 promoter (fragment): SV40 enhancer and early promoter
   1548..1976    +  rep_origin     f1 ori (sequence partly withheld): f1 bacteriophage origin of replication; arrow indicates direction of (+) strand synthesis
   1990..2319    +  promoter       SV40 promoter: SV40 enhancer and early promoter
   2367..2414    +  promoter       EM7 promoter: synthetic bacterial promoter&nbsp
   2433..2807    +  CDS            BleoR: antibiotic-binding protein; Sh ble from Streptoalloteichus hindustanus; confers resistance to bleomycin, phleomycin, and Zeocin™
   2817..2942    +  CDS            ble (fragment): BLE_KLEPN - Experimental evidence at protein level: Swiss-Prot protein existence level 1. Binding protein with a strong affinity to the bleomycin family of antibiotics. Binds to CL990; an antimitotic-antibiotic compound. From Klebsiella pneumoniae.
   2937..3058    +  polyA_signal   SV40 poly(A) signal: SV40 polyadenylation signal
   3131..3147    -  protein_bind   lac operator: The lac repressor binds to the lac operator to inhibit transcription in E. coli. This inhibition can be relieved by adding lactose or isopropyl-β-D-thiogalactopyranoside (IPTG). lac repressor encoded by lacI
   3155..3185    -  promoter       lac promoter: promoter for the E. coli lac operon
   3200..3221    -  protein_bind   CAP binding site: CAP binding activates transcription in the presence of cAMP. E. coli catabolite activator protein
   3234..3326    -  CDS            lacI (fragment): lac repressor; lacI; The lac repressor binds to the lac operator to inhibit transcription in E. coli. This inhibition can be relieved by adding lactose or isopropyl-β-D-thiogalactopyranoside (IPTG).
   3509..4097    -  rep_origin     ori: high-copy-number ColE1/pMB1/pBR322/pUC origin of replication
   4268..5128    -  CDS            AmpR: β-lactamase; bla; confers resistance to ampicillin, carbenicillin, and related antibiotics
   5129..5233    -  promoter       AmpR promoter: bla
>Addgene plasmid #185243 | pST_PvLEA4_repeats_k3_11 (pBS0761) | addgene full sequence | sequence record 363749 | Addgene NGS Result
GTCGACGGATCGGGAGATCTCCCGATCCCCTATGGTGCACTCTCAGTACAATCTGCTCTGATGCCGCATA
GTTAAGCCAGTATCTGCTCCCTGCTTGTGTGTTGGAGGTCGCTGAGTAGTGCGCGAGCAAAATTTAAGCT
ACAACAAGGCAAGGCTTGACCGACAATTGCATGAAGAATCTGCTTAGGGTTAGGCGTTTTGCGCTGCTTC
GCGATGTACGGGCCAGATATACGCGTTGACATTGATTATTGACTAGTTATTAATAGTAATCAATTACGGG
GTCATTAGTTCATAGCCCATATATGGAGTTCCGCGTTACATAACTTACGGTAAATGGCCCGCCTGGCTGA
CCGCCCAACGACCCCCGCCCATTGACGTCAATAATGACGTATGTTCCCATAGTAACGCCAATAGGGACTT
TCCATTGACGTCAATGGGTGGAGTATTTACGGTAAACTGCCCACTTGGCAGTACATCAAGTGTATCATAT
GCCAAGTACGCCCCCTATTGACGTCAATGACGGTAAATGGCCCGCCTGGCATTATGCCCAGTACATGACC
TTATGGGACTTTCCTACTTGGCAGTACATCTACGTATTAGTCATCGCTATTACCATGGTGATGCGGTTTT
GGCAGTACATCAATGGGCGTGGATAGCGGTTTGACTCACGGGGATTTCCAAGTCTCCACCCCATTGACGT
CAATGGGAGTTTGTTTTGGCACCAAAATCAACGGGACTTTCCAAAATGTCGTAACAACTCCGCCCCATTG
ACGCAAATGGGCGGTAGGCGTGTACGGTGGGAGGTCTATATAAGCAGAGCTCTCTGGCTAACTAGAGAAC
CCACTGCTTACTGGCTTATCGAAATTAATACGACTCACTATAGGGAGACCCAAGCTGGCTAGCCACCATG
TTCCAGACCGCCGCCGACAAGCTGGGCGCCGCCAAGGACACCGTGGTTGACACCTTGAGGGGCGCCAAGG
ACACCGTGAAGGAGAAGGTGGTGGGCGCCAAGGACGCCACCGCCGACTACCTGGGCGAGAAGAAGGAGCA
GATGAGGGACTGATGAATTGCCAATTGAAATTTGACGGCCTATGTCACTGAAACTATCCAAACACCCCAT
GTCGATACTGAACGTATCGACGCATACCTCCTTCCTTGAAAACGCACAATCATACAACTGGGCACATAAT
GCGTACGCCCATCTAGTACACCCATCTCTGTAGGTCCAGTTCAAGAGCTGGAAGAGCACCCTCCACTTAC
CCGCTGATCAGCCTCGACTGTGCCTTCTAGTTGCCAGCCATCTGTTGTTTGCCCCTCCCCCGTGCCTTCC
TTGACCCTGGAAGGTGCCACTCCCACTGTCCTTTCCTAATAAAATGAGGAAATTGCATCGCATTGTCTGA
GTAGGTGTCATTCTATTCTGGGGGGTGGGGTGGGGCAGGACAGCAAGGGGGAGGATTGGGAAGACAATAG
CAGGCATGCTGGGGATGCGGTGGGCTCTATGGCTTCTGAGGCGGAAAGAACCAGCTGGGGCTCTAGGGGG
TATCCCC
[124 nt withheld, positions 1548-1671]
C
[91 nt withheld, positions 1673-1763]
A
[49 nt withheld, positions 1765-1813]
CCTTTGACGTTGGAGTCCACGTTCTTT
[37 nt withheld, positions 1841-1877]
ACCCTATCTCGGTCTATTCTTTTGATTTATAAGGGATTTTGCCGATTTCGGCCTATTGGTTAAAAAATGA
GCTGATTTAACAAAAATTTAACGCGAATTAATTCTGTGGAATGTGTGTCAGTTAGGGTGTGGAAAGTCCC
CAGGCTCCCCAGCAGGCAGAAGTATGCAAAGCATGCATCTCAATTAGTCAGCAACCAGGTGTGGAAAGTC
CCCAGGCTCCCCAGCAGGCAGAAGTATGCAAAGCATGCATCTCAATTAGTCAGCAACCATAGTCCCGCCC
CTAACTCCGCCCATCCCGCCCCTAACTCCGCCCAGTTCCGCCCATTCTCCGCCCCATGGCTGACTAATTT
TTTTTATTTATGCAGAGGCCGAGGCCGCCTCTGCCTCTGAGCTATTCCAGAAGTAGTGAGGAGGCTTTTT
TGGAGGCCTAGGCTTTTGCAAAAAGCTCCCGGGAGCTTGTATATCCATTTTCGGATCTGATCAGCACGTG
TTGACAATTAATCATCGGCATAGTATATCGGCATAGTATAATACGACAAGGTGAGGAACTAAACCATGGC
CAAGTTGACCAGTGCCGTTCCGGTGCTCACCGCGCGCGACGTCGCCGGAGCGGTCGAGTTCTGGACCGAC
CGGCTCGGGTTCTCCCGGGACTTCGTGGAGGACGACTTCGCCGGTGTGGTCCGGGACGACGTGACCCTGT
TCATCAGCGCGGTCCAGGACCAGGTGGTGCCGGACAACACCCTGGCCTGGGTGTGGGTGCGCGGCCTGGA
CGAGCTGTACGCCGAGTGGTCGGAGGTCGTGTCCACGAACTTCCGGGACGCCTCCGGGCCGGCCATGACC
GAGATCGGCGAGCAGCCGTGGGGGCGGGAGTTCGCCCTGCGCGACCCGGCCGGCAACTGCGTGCACTTCG
TGGCCGAGGAGCAGGACTGACACGTGCTACGAGATTTCGATTCCACCGCCGCCTTCTATGAAAGGTTGGG
CTTCGGAATCGTTTTCCGGGACGCCGGCTGGATGATCCTCCAGCGCGGGGATCTCATGCTGGAGTTCTTC
GCCCACCCCAACTTGTTTATTGCAGCTTATAATGGTTACAAATAAAGCAATAGCATCACAAATTTCACAA
ATAAAGCATTTTTTTCACTGCATTCTAGTTGTGGTTTGTCCAAACTCATCAATGTATCTTATCATGTCTG
TATACCGTCGACCTCTAGCTAGAGCTTGGCGTAATCATGGTCATAGCTGTTTCCTGTGTGAAATTGTTAT
CCGCTCACAATTCCACACAACATACGAGCCGGAAGCATAAAGTGTAAAGCCTGGGGTGCCTAATGAGTGA
GCTAACTTACATTAATTGCGTTGCGCTCACTGCCCGCTTTCCAGTCGGGAAACCTGTCGTGCCAGCTGCA
TTAATGAATCGGCCAACGCGCGGGGAGAGGCGGTTTGCGTATTGGGCGCTCTTCCGCTTCCTCGCTCACT
GACTCGCTGCGCTCGGTCGTTCGGCTGCGGCGAGCGGTATCAGCTCACTCAAAGGCGGTAATACGGTTAT
CCACAGAATCAGGGGATAACGCAGGAAAGAACATGTGAGCAAAAGGCCAGCAAAAGGCCAGGAACCGTAA
AAAGGCCGCGTTGCTGGCGTTTTTCCATAGGCTCCGCCCCCCTGACGAGCATCACAAAAATCGACGCTCA
AGTCAGAGGTGGCGAAACCCGACAGGACTATAAAGATACCAGGCGTTTCCCCCTGGAAGCTCCCTCGTGC
GCTCTCCTGTTCCGACCCTGCCGCTTACCGGATACCTGTCCGCCTTTCTCCCTTCGGGAAGCGTGGCGCT
TTCTCATAGCTCACGCTGTAGGTATCTCAGTTCGGTGTAGGTCGTTCGCTCCAAGCTGGGCTGTGTGCAC
GAACCCCCCGTTCAGCCCGACCGCTGCGCCTTATCCGGTAACTATCGTCTTGAGTCCAACCCGGTAAGAC
ACGACTTATCGCCACTGGCAGCAGCCACTGGTAACAGGATTAGCAGAGCGAGGTATGTAGGCGGTGCTAC
AGAGTTCTTGAAGTGGTGGCCTAACTACGGCTACACTAGAAGAACAGTATTTGGTATCTGCGCTCTGCTG
AAGCCAGTTACCTTCGGAAAAAGAGTTGGTAGCTCTTGATCCGGCAAACAAACCACCGCTGGTAGCGGTG
GTTTTTTTGTTTGCAAGCAGCAGATTACGCGCAGAAAAAAAGGATCTCAAGAAGATCCTTTGATCTTTTC
TACGGGGTCTGACGCTCAGTGGAACGAAAACTCACGTTAAGGGATTTTGGTCATGAGATTATCAAAAAGG
ATCTTCACCTAGATCCTTTTAAATTAAAAATGAAGTTTTAAATCAATCTAAAGTATATATGAGTAAACTT
GGTCTGACAGTTACCAATGCTTAATCAGTGAGGCACCTATCTCAGCGATCTGTCTATTTCGTTCATCCAT
AGTTGCCTGACTCCCCGTCGTGTAGATAACTACGATACGGGAGGGCTTACCATCTGGCCCCAGTGCTGCA
ATGATACCGCGAGACCCACGCTCACCGGCTCCAGATTTATCAGCAATAAACCAGCCAGCCGGAAGGGCCG
AGCGCAGAAGTGGTCCTGCAACTTTATCCGCCTCCATCCAGTCTATTAATTGTTGCCGGGAAGCTAGAGT
AAGTAGTTCGCCAGTTAATAGTTTGCGCAACGTTGTTGCCATTGCTACAGGCATCGTGGTGTCACGCTCG
TCGTTTGGTATGGCTTCATTCAGCTCCGGTTCCCAACGATCAAGGCGAGTTACATGATCCCCCATGTTGT
GCAAAAAAGCGGTTAGCTCCTTCGGTCCTCCGATCGTTGTCAGAAGTAAGTTGGCCGCAGTGTTATCACT
CATGGTTATGGCAGCACTGCATAATTCTCTTACTGTCATGCCATCCGTAAGATGCTTTTCTGTGACTGGT
GAGTACTCAACCAAGTCATTCTGAGAATAGTGTATGCGGCGACCGAGTTGCTCTTGCCCGGCGTCAATAC
GGGATAATACCGCGCCACATAGCAGAACTTTAAAAGTGCTCATCATTGGAAAACGTTCTTCGGGGCGAAA
ACTCTCAAGGATCTTACCGCTGTTGAGATCCAGTTCGATGTAACCCACTCGTGCACCCAACTGATCTTCA
GCATCTTTTACTTTCACCAGCGTTTCTGGGTGAGCAAAAACAGGAAGGCAAAATGCCGCAAAAAAGGGAA
TAAGGGCGACACGGAAATGTTGAATACTCATACTCTTCCTTTTTCAATATTATTGAAGCATTTATCAGGG
TTATTGTCTCATGAGCGGATACATATTTGAATGTATTTAGAAAAATAAACAAATAGGGGTTCCGCGCACA
TTTCCCCGAAAAGTGCCACCTGAC
